LOCUS       Exported 5061 bp ds-DNA circular SYN 13-MAY-2021
DEFINITION  Yeast Expression plasmid for SARS-CoV-2 nsp7.
ACCESSION   .
VERSION     .
KEYWORDS    pGBW-m4046222
SOURCE      synthetic DNA construct
  ORGANISM  synthetic DNA construct
REFERENCE   1 (bases 1 to 5061)
  TITLE     SARS-CoV-2 protein Yeast expression constructs, tagged, for protein
            expression and/or purification
REFERENCE   2 (bases 1 to 5061)
  AUTHORS   .
  TITLE     Direct Submission
  JOURNAL   Exported May 13, 2021 from SnapGene Server 1.1.58
            http://www.snapgene.com
FEATURES             Location/Qualifiers
     source          1..5061
                     /organism="synthetic DNA construct"
                     /mol_type="other DNA"
     promoter        25..466
                     /gene="S. cerevisiae GAL1"
                     /label=GAL1 promoter
                     /note="inducible promoter, regulated by Gal4"
     protein_bind    25..142
                     /label=UAS
                     /bound_moiety="Gal4"
                     /note="upstream activating sequence mediating
                     Gal4-dependent induction"
     primer_bind     437..460
                     /label=GAL1
                     /note="S. cerevisiae GAL1 promoter, forward primer"
     CDS             730..747
                     /codon_start=1
                     /product="thrombin recognition and cleavage site"
                     /label=thrombin site
                     /translation="LVPRGS"
     CDS             748..771
                     /codon_start=1
                     /product="peptide that binds Strep-Tactin(R), an engineered
                     form of streptavidin"
                     /label=Strep-Tag II
                     /translation="WSHPQFEK"
     primer_bind     complement(816..834)
                     /label=CYC1
                     /note="CYC1 transcription termination signal, reverse
                     primer"
     CDS             1185..1988
                     /codon_start=1
                     /gene="S. cerevisiae URA3"
                     /product="orotidine-5'-phosphate decarboxylase, required
                     for uracil biosynthesis"
                     /label=URA3
                     /note="yeast auxotrophic marker, counterselectable with
                     5-fluoroorotic acid (5-FOA)"
                     /translation="MSKATYKERAATHPSPVAAKLFNIMHEKQTNLCASLDVRTTKELL
                     ELVEALGPKICLLKTHVDILTDFSMEGTVKPLKALSAKYNFLLFEDRKFADIGNTVKLQ
                     YSAGVYRIAEWADITNAHGVVGPGIVSGLKQAAEEVTKEPRGLLMLAELSCKGSLSTGE
                     YTKGTVDIAKSDKDFVIGFIAQRDMGGRDEGYDWLIMTPGVGLDDKGDALGQQYRTVDD
                     VVSTGSDIIIVGRGLFAKGRDAKVEGERYRKAGWEAYLRRCGQQN"
     rep_origin      2071..3053
                     /label=2u ori
                     /note="yeast 2u plasmid origin of replication"
     terminator      3131..3160
                     /label=T3Te terminator
                     /note="phage T3 early transcription terminator"
     rep_origin      3182..3769
                     /direction=RIGHT
                     /label=ori
                     /note="high-copy-number ColE1/pMB1/pBR322/pUC origin of
                     replication"
     terminator      3781..3808
                     /label=T7Te terminator
                     /note="phage T7 early transcription terminator"
     CDS             complement(3832..4023)
                     /codon_start=1
                     /gene="rop"
                     /product="Rop protein, which maintains plasmids at low copy
                     number"
                     /label=rop
                     /translation="MTKQEKTALNMARFIRSQTLTLLEKLNELDADEQADICESLHDHA
                     DELYRSCLARFGDDGENL"
     CDS             complement(4024..4884)
                     /codon_start=1
                     /gene="bla"
                     /product="beta-lactamase"
                     /label=AmpR
                     /note="confers resistance to ampicillin, carbenicillin, and
                     related antibiotics"
                     /translation="MSIQHFRVALIPFFAAFCLPVFAHPETLVKVKDAEDQLGARVGYI
                     ELDLNSGKILESLRPEERFPMMSTFKVLLCGAVLSRIDAGQEQLGRRIHYSQNDLVEYS
                     PVTEKHLTDGMTVRELCSAAITMSDNTAANLLLATIGGPKELTAFLHNMGDHVTRLDRW
                     EPELNEAIPNDERDTTMPVAMATTLRKLLTGELLTLASRQQLIDWMEADKVAGSLLRSA
                     LPAGWFIADKSGAGERGSRGIIAALGPDGKPSRIVVIYTTGSQATMDERNRQIAEIGAS
                     LIKHW"
     primer_bind     4647..4666
                     /label=Amp-R
                     /note="Ampicillin resistance gene, reverse primer"
     promoter        complement(4885..4987)
                     /label=cat promoter
                     /note="promoter of the E. coli cat gene encoding
                     chloramphenicol acetyltransferase"
     terminator      4988..5019
                     /label=tonB terminator
                     /note="bidirectional E. coli tonB-P14 transcription
                     terminator"
ORIGIN
        1 gcggccgctt gctatattga agtacggatt agaagccgcc gagcgggcga cagccctccg
       61 acggaagact ctcctccgtg cgtcctcgtc ttcaccggtc gcgttcctga aacgcagatg
      121 tgcctcgcgc cgcactgctc cgaacaataa agattctaca atactagctt ttatggttat
      181 gaagaggaaa aattggcagt aacctggccc cacaaacctt caaattaacg aatcaaatta
      241 acaaccatag gatgataatg cgattagttt tttagcctta tttctggggt aattaatcag
      301 cgaagcgatg atttttgatc tattaacaga tatataaatg gaaaagctgc ataaccactt
      361 taactaatac tttcaacatt ttcagtttgt attacttctt attcaaatgt cataaaagta
      421 tcaacaaaaa attgttaata tacctctata ctttaacgtc aaggagaaaa aactataatg
      481 tccaaaatgt cagacgtcaa gtgtacgtcg gtagttctcc tgagtgttct acaacagtta
      541 cgtgtggaga gctcttccaa gctttgggca caatgcgtcc aattgcacaa tgatatttta
      601 ttggccaaag atacaaccga agctttcgaa aagatggttt ctttgttgtc tgtcttgttg
      661 tctatgcaag gtgctgttga cataaacaag ttgtgtgaag aaatgctaga taacagagct
      721 actttacaac tcgtgccgag aggttcttgg agccatccgc agtttgaaaa ataaacaggc
      781 cccttttcct ttgtcgatat catgtaatta gttatgtcac gcttacattc acgccctcct
      841 cccacatccg ctctaaccga aaaggaagga gttagacaac ctgaagtcta ggtccctatt
      901 tatttttttt aatagttatg ttagtattaa gaacgttatt tatatttcaa atttttcttt
      961 tttttctgta caaagcggcc gccgaaccac tagtgcactg cagtacacgg tttccttgaa
     1021 atttttttga ttcggtaatc tccgaacaga aggaagaacg aaggaaggag cacagactta
     1081 gattggtata tatacgcata tgtagtgttg aagaaacatg aaattgccca gtattcttaa
     1141 cccaactgca cagaacaaaa acgtgcagga aacgaagata aatcatgtcg aaagctacat
     1201 ataaggaacg tgctgctact catcctagtc ctgttgctgc caagctattt aatatcatgc
     1261 acgaaaagca aacaaacttg tgtgcttcat tggatgttcg taccaccaag gaattactgg
     1321 agttagttga agcattaggt cccaaaattt gtttactaaa aacacatgtg gatatcttga
     1381 ctgatttttc catggagggc acagttaagc cgctaaaggc attatccgcc aagtacaatt
     1441 ttttactctt cgaggacaga aaatttgctg acattggtaa tacagtcaaa ttgcagtact
     1501 ctgcgggtgt atacagaata gcagaatggg cagacattac gaatgcacac ggtgtggtgg
     1561 gcccaggtat tgttagcggt ttgaagcagg cggcagaaga agtaacaaag gaacctagag
     1621 gccttttgat gttagcagaa ttgtcatgca agggctccct atctactgga gaatatacta
     1681 agggtactgt tgacattgcg aagagcgaca aagattttgt tatcggcttt attgctcaaa
     1741 gagacatggg tggaagagat gaaggttacg attggttgat tatgacaccc ggtgtgggtt
     1801 tagatgacaa gggagatgca ttgggtcaac agtatagaac cgtggatgat gtggtttcta
     1861 caggatctga cattattatt gttggaagag gactatttgc aaagggaagg gatgctaagg
     1921 tagagggtga acgttacaga aaagcaggct gggaagcata tttgagaaga tgcggccagc
     1981 aaaactaaaa aactgtatta taagtaaatg catgtatact aaactcacaa attagagctt
     2041 caatttaatt atatcagtta ttacccgagt aacgaagcat ctgtgcttca ttttgtagaa
     2101 caaaaatgca acgcgagagc gctaattttt caaacaaaga atctgagctg catttttaca
     2161 gaacagaaat gcaacgcgaa agcgctattt taccaacgaa gaatctgtgc ttcatttttg
     2221 taaaacaaaa atgcaacgcg agagcgctaa tttttcaaac aaagaatctg agctgcattt
     2281 ttacagaaca gaaatgcaac gcgagagcgc tattttacca acaaagaatc tatacttctt
     2341 ttttgttcta caaaaatgca tcccgagagc gctatttttc taacaaagca tcttagatta
     2401 ctttttttct cctttgtgcg ctctataatg cagtctcttg ataacttttt gcactgtagg
     2461 tccgttaagg ttagaagaag gctactttgg tgtctatttt ctcttccata aaaaaagcct
     2521 gactccactt cccgcgttta ctgattacta gcgaagctgc gggtgcattt tttcaagata
     2581 aaggcatccc cgattatatt ctataccgat gtggattgcg catactttgt gaacagaaag
     2641 tgatagcgtt gatgattctt cattggtcag aaaattatga acggtttctt ctattttgtc
     2701 tctatatact acgtatagga aatgtttaca ttttcgtatt gttttcgatt cactctatga
     2761 atagttctta ctacaatttt tttgtctaaa gagtaatact agagataaac ataaaaaatg
     2821 tagaggtcga gtttagatgc aagttcaagg agcgaaaggt ggatgggtag gttatatagg
     2881 gatatagcac agagatatat agcaaagaga tacttttgag caatgtttgt ggaagcggta
     2941 ttcgcaatat tttagtagct cgttacagtc cggtgcgttt ttggtttttt gaaagtgcgt
     3001 catcagagcg cttttggttt tcaaaagcgc tctgaagttc ctatactttc tagctagaga
     3061 ataggaactt cccgagcggc cgcgtgttac aagcttgact ccagcgtaac tggactgcaa
     3121 tcaactcact ggctcacctt cacgggtggg cctttcttcg gtagaaaatc aaaggatctt
     3181 cttgagatcc tttttttctg cgcgtaatct gctgcttgca aacaaaaaaa ccaccgctac
     3241 cagcggtggt ttgtttgccg gatcaagagc taccaactct ttttccgagg taactggctt
     3301 cagcagagcg cagataccaa atactgttct tctagtgtag ccgtagttag gccaccactt
     3361 caagaactct gtagcaccgc ctacatacct cgctctgcta atcctgttac cagtggctgc
     3421 tgccagtggc gataagtcgt gtcttaccgg gttggactca agacgatagt taccggataa
     3481 ggcgcagcgg tcgggctgaa cggggggttc gtgcacacag cccagcttgg agcgaacgac
     3541 ctacaccgaa ctgagatacc tacagcgtga gctatgagaa agcgccacgc ttcccgaagg
     3601 gagaaaggcg gacaggtatc cggtaagcgg cagggtcgga acaggagagc gcacgaggga
     3661 gcttccaggg gtaaacgcct ggtatcttta tagtcctgtc gggtttcgcc acctctgact
     3721 tgagcatcga tttttgtgat gctcgtcagg ggggcggagc ctatggaaaa acgccagcaa
     3781 cgcagaaagg cccacccgaa ggtgagccag gtgattacat ttgggccctc atcagaggtt
     3841 ttcaccgtca tcaccgaaac gcgcgaggca gctgcggtaa agctcatcag cgtggtcgtg
     3901 aagcgattca cagatgtctg cctgttcatc cgcgtccagc tcgttgagtt tctccagaag
     3961 cgttaatgtc tggcttctga taaagcgggc catgttaagg gcggtttttt cctgtttggt
     4021 cacttaccaa tgcttaatca gtgaggcacc tatctcagcg atctgtctat ttcgttcatc
     4081 catagttgcc tgactccccg tcgtgtagat aactacgatg cgggagggct taccatctgg
     4141 ccccagtgct gcaatgatac cgcgagaccc acgctcaccg gctccagatt tatcagcaat
     4201 aaaccagcca gccgggaggg ccgagcgcag aagtgatcct gcaactttat ccgcctccat
     4261 ccagtctatt aattgttgcc gggaagctag agtaagtagt tcgccagtta atagtttgcg
     4321 caacgttgtt gccattgcta caggcatcgt ggtgtcacgc tcgtcgtttg gtatggcttc
     4381 attcagctcc ggttcccaac gatcaaggcg agttacatga tcccccatgt tgtgcaaaaa
     4441 agcggttagc tccttcggtc ctccgatcgt tgccagaagt aagttggccg cagtgttatc
     4501 actcatggtt atggcagcac tgcataattc tcttactgtc atgccatccg tgagatgctt
     4561 ttctgtgact ggtgagtact caaccaagtc attctgagaa tagtgtatgc ggcgaccgag
     4621 ttgctcttgc ccggcgtcaa tacgggataa taccgcgcca catagcagaa ctttaaaagt
     4681 gctcatcatt ggaaaacgtt cttcggggcg taaactctca aggatcttac cgctgttgag
     4741 atccagttcg atgtaaccca ctcgtgcacc caactgatct tcagcatctt ttactttcac
     4801 cagcgtttct gggtgagcaa aaacaggaag gcaaaatgcc gcaaaaaagg gaataagggc
     4861 gacacggaaa tgttgaatac tcattttagc ttccttagct cctgaaaatc tcgataactc
     4921 aaaaaatacg cccggtagtg atcttatttc attatggtga aagttggaac ctcttacgtg
     4981 ccgatcaagt caaaagcctc cggtcggagg cttttgactt tctgctatgg aggtcaggta
     5041 tgatttaaat ggtcagttag a
//
