[The description below was written by a language model from this plasmid's Addgene catalogue record and the feature table of its GenBank file.]
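Description:
pGBW-m4046222 is an E. coli–yeast shuttle plasmid for galactose-inducible expression of SARS-CoV-2 nsp7 in Saccharomyces cerevisiae. In bacteria it replicates from a high-copy ColE1/pUC-type origin and is selected with ampicillin; the feature table places the beta-lactamase gene downstream of a cat promoter. A rop coding sequence is annotated directly adjacent to AmpR, even though the catalogue lists the plasmid as high copy. The bacterial module is insulated by short T3Te, T7Te and tonB transcription terminators. In yeast the plasmid is maintained episomally at multiple copies by the 2µ origin and selected through URA3, which complements uracil auxotrophy and can be counterselected with 5-fluoroorotic acid.

The payload is a synthetic nsp7 coding sequence of about 250 bp, derived from the ORF1ab polyprotein and recoded for S. cerevisiae codon usage. It is not annotated as its own feature in the GenBank record, but the gap between the GAL1 promoter and the tag region is where it would lie. Transcription is driven by the GAL1 promoter, whose upstream activating sequence binds Gal4, giving induction on galactose. The open reading frame continues into a backbone-encoded C-terminal thrombin cleavage site followed by Strep-Tag II, so the protein can be captured on Strep-Tactin resin and the tag removed by proteolysis. A CYC1 terminator primer site just downstream suggests a CYC1 terminator, although no terminator feature is annotated there. The construct belongs to a set of tagged SARS-CoV-2 protein plasmids intended for expression and purification from yeast. The sequence record of 5,061 bp is somewhat larger than the sum of the listed backbone and insert sizes.
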