Addgene plasmid #145516: pGBW-m4046222
Purpose: Yeast Expression plasmid for SARS-CoV-2 nsp7
Depositing lab: Ginkgo Bioworks & Benjie Chen. Depositing organization: Ginkgo Bioworks.
Backbone
  Vector backbone: AmpR; 2u URA3
  Backbone size w/o insert (bp): 4078
  Vector type: Yeast Expression
  Selectable markers: URA3
Growth in bacteria
  Bacterial resistance: Ampicillin, 100 μg/mL
  Growth temperature: 37°C
  Growth strain: DH5alpha
  Copy number: High Copy
Gene/Insert
  Gene/Insert name: SARS-CoV-2 nsp7
  Species: S. cerevisiae (budding yeast); Severe acute respiratory syndrome coronavirus 2
  Insert size (bp): 248
  Mutation: Saccharomyces cerevisiae recode 1
  Entrez Gene: ORF1ab (a.k.a. GU280_gp01)
  Promoter: pGAL1
  Tag / fusion protein: Cleavable thrombin;StrepII (C terminal on backbone)
  Cloning method: Unknown
Resource information
  A portion of this plasmid was derived from a plasmid made by: GinkgoBioworks
Depositor comments: NCBI Reference Sequence: YP_009725303.1Created by gene synthesis with Not1 site.
How to cite: pGBW-m4046222 was a gift from Ginkgo Bioworks & Benjie Chen (Addgene plasmid # 145516 ; http://n2t.net/addgene:145516 ; RRID:Addgene_145516)
